>Addgene plasmid #234001 | makeTCR_Hs.TRBV14 | addgene full sequence | sequence record 469231 | Addgene NGS Result
CGTCTCACCATGGTTTCCAGGCTTCTCAGTTTAGTGTCCCTTTGTCTCCTGGGAGCAAAGCACATAGAAG
CTGGAGTTACTCAGTTCCCCAGCCACAGCGTAATAGAGAAGGGCCAGACTGTGACTCTGAGATGTGACCC
AATTTCTGGACATGATAATCTTTATTGGTATCGACGTGTTATGGGAAAAGAAATAAAATTTCTGTTACAT
TTTGTGAAAGAGTCTAAACAGGATGAGTCCGGTATGCCCAACAATCGATTCTTAGCTGAAAGGACTGGAG
GGACGTATTCTACTCTGAAGGTGCAGCCTGCAGAACTGGAGGATTCTGGAGTTTATTTCTGTGTGAGACG
CAGGGAAGATGGCCGCGAAGAAAACGTCATAGCTGTTTCCTGACTGACCATTTAAATCATACCTGACCTC
CATAGCAGAAAGTCAAAAGCCTCCGACCGGAGGCTTTTGACTTGATCGGCACGTAAGAGGTTCCAACTTT
CACCATAATGAAATAAGATCACTACCGGGCGTATTTTTTGAGTTATCGAGATTTTCAGGAGCTAAGGAAG
CTAAAATGGAGAAAAAAATCACTGGATATACCACCGTTGATATATCCCAATGGCATCGTAAAGAACATTT
TGAGGCATTTCAGTCAGTTGCTCAATGTACCTATAACCAGACCGTTCAGCTGGATATTACGGCCTTTTTA
AAGACCGTAAAGAAAAATAAGCACAAGTTTTATCCGGCCTTTATTCACATTCTTGCCCGCCTGATGAATG
CTCATCCGGAATTTCGTATGGCAATGAAAGACGGTGAGCTGGTGATATGGGATAGTGTTCACCCTTGTTA
CACCGTTTTCCATGAGCAAACTGAAACGTTTTCATCGCTCTGGAGTGAATACCACGACGATTTCCGGCAG
TTTCTACACATATATTCGCAAGATGTGGCGTGTTACGGTGAAAACCTGGCCTATTTCCCTAAAGGGTTTA
TTGAGAATATGTTTTTTGTCTCAGCCAATCCCTGGGTGAGTTTCACCAGTTTTGATTTAAACGTGGCCAA
TATGGACAACTTCTTCGCCCCCGTTTTCACCATGGGCAAATATTATACGCAAGGCGACAAGGTGCTGATG
CCGCTGGCGATTCAGGTTCATCATGCCGTTTGTGATGGCTTCCATGTCGGCAGAATGCTTAATGAATTAC
AACAGTACTGCGATGAGTGGCAGGGCGGGGCGTAATGAGGGCCCAAATGTAATCACCTGGCTCACCTTCG
GGTGGGCCTTTCTGCGTTGCTGGCGTTTTTCCATAGGCTCCGCCCCCCTGACGAGCATCACAAAAATCGA
TGCTCAAGTCAGAGGTGGCGAAACCCGACAGGACTATAAAGATACCAGGCGTTTCCCCCTGGAAGCTCCC
TCGTGCGCTCTCCTGTTCCGACCCTGCCGCTTACCGGATACCTGTCCGCCTTTCTCCCTTCGGGAAGCGT
GGCGCTTTCTCATAGCTCACGCTGTAGGTATCTCAGTTCGGTGTAGGTCGTTCGCTCCAAGCTGGGCTGT
GTGCACGAACCCCCCGTTCAGCCCGACCGCTGCGCCTTATCCGGTAACTATCGTCTTGAGTCCAACCCGG
TAAGACACGACTTATCGCCACTGGCAGCAGCCACTGGTAACAGGATTAGCAGAGCGAGGTATGTAGGCGG
TGCTACAGAGTTCTTGAAGTGGTGGCCTAACTACGGCTACACTAGAAGAACAGTATTTGGTATCTGCGCT
CTGCTGAAGCCAGTTACCTCGGAAAAAGAGTTGGTAGCTCTTGATCCGGCAAACAAACCACCGCTGGTAG
CGGTGGTTTTTTTGTTTGCAAGCAGCAGATTACGCGCAGAAAAAAAGGATCTCAAGAAGATCCTTTGATT
TTCTACCGAAGAAAGGCCCACCCGTGAAGGTGAGCCAGTGAGTTGATTGCAGTCCAGTTACGCTGGAGTC
TGAGGCTCGTCCTGAATGATATCAAGCTTGAATTCGTTTGTAAAACGACGGCCAGTGCTAACCGTATCGC
ATTGGCCATACCTACA
Features (pLannotate 1.2.2; 8 found; start..end, strand, type, name):
     10..342     +  CDS            TRBV14: TVB14_HUMAN - Also known as TCRBV14S1 From Homo sapiens (Human).
    431..462     +  terminator     tonB terminator: bidirectional E. coli tonB-P14 transcription terminator
    463..565     +  promoter       cat promoter: promoter of the E. coli cat gene encoding chloramphenicol acetyltransferase
    566..1222    +  CDS            cat: CAT_ECOLX - Experimental evidence at protein level: Swiss-Prot protein existence level 1. This enzyme is an effector of chloramphenicol resistance in bacteria. From Escherichia coli. This protein is used as a marker in many commonly used cloning vectors, such as pACYC184.
   1249..1276    +  terminator     T7Te terminator: phage T7 early transcription terminator
   1288..1875    -  rep_origin     ori: high-copy-number ColE1/pMB1/pBR322/pUC origin of replication
   1897..1926    -  terminator     T3Te terminator: phage T3 early transcription terminator
   1998..2017    -  CDS            lacZα (fragment): LacZα fragment of β-galactosidase; lacZ fragment
