[The description below was written by a language model from this plasmid's Addgene catalogue record and pLannotate feature annotations shown in this document.]
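Description:
makeTCR_Hs.TRBV14 is a small synthetic-biology part plasmid of about 2.0 kb that stores a single human T cell receptor beta-chain variable gene segment, TRBV14, for use in the makeTCR modular assembly system. It is built on the custom pmakeTCR backbone (about 1.7 kb), a minimal bacterial cloning vector. This backbone carries a high-copy ColE1/pUC-type origin of replication and a chloramphenicol acetyltransferase (cat) gene driven by its native cat promoter, so the plasmid is maintained in E. coli under chloramphenicol selection. The tonB, T7Te and T3Te transcription terminators flank the marker and origin. They presumably insulate these elements from the insert region. A short residual lacZα fragment is also annotated, apparently a remnant of a cloning site. M13 forward and reverse primer sites are listed for sequencing the insert.

The payload is the roughly 336 bp synthetic TRBV14 coding segment of human origin. The record lists no promoter for it, so the plasmid is not an expression construct. Instead it serves as a donor module. The insert is bounded by defined four-base junctions that are recorded as 5′ and 3′ cloning sites and are not destroyed by cloning. Such junctions are consistent with a design that releases the fragment with directional overhangs for ordered ligation, although the record does not name the enzyme used. According to the stated purpose and the associated publication title, this V-gene part is one of a library of modules that are combined in a single-step reaction to synthesise complete T cell receptor sequences rapidly and at scale. The record does not describe the other modules or the destination vector.
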