Addgene plasmid #234001: makeTCR_Hs.TRBV14
Purpose: Hs TRBV gene for makeTCR assembly
Depositing lab: Michael Platten. Depositing organization: Deutsches Krebsforschungszentrum (DKFZ). Publication: makeTCR: A Modular Platform for Rapid, Flexible, Scalable, Single-Step T Cell Receptor Synthesis. Hamberger M, Neuhoff M-T, Pietrantonio SV, Boschert T, Maldonado Torres C, Errerd A, Tan CL, Lindner JM, Platten M, Green EW. bioRxiv 2025.04.27.647198 10.1101/2025.04.27.647198.
Backbone
  Vector backbone: pmakeTCR
  Backbone manufacturer: custom
  Backbone size w/o insert (bp): 1710
  Vector type: Synthetic Biology
Growth in bacteria
  Bacterial resistance: Chloramphenicol, 25 μg/mL
  Growth temperature: 37°C
  Growth strain: DH5alpha
  Copy number: High Copy
Gene/Insert
  Gene/Insert name: TRBV14 (alt name: ENSG00000260915)
  Species: H. sapiens (human)
  Insert size (bp): 336
  Entrez Gene: TRBV14 (a.k.a. TCRBV14S1, TCRBV16S1A1N1)
  Promoter: n/a
  Cloning method: Restriction Enzyme; 5′ cloning site CCAT (not destroyed); 3′ cloning site TGTG (not destroyed)
  Sequencing primers: 5′ M13 (-21) Forward; 3′ M13 Reverse
Resource information
  A portion of this plasmid was derived from a plasmid made by: synthetic
Terms and licenses: Academic/Nonprofit Terms; Industry Terms: Not Available to Industry
Depositor comments: Please visit https://doi.org/10.1101/2025.04.27.647198 for bioRxiv preprint.
How to cite: makeTCR_Hs.TRBV14 was a gift from Michael Platten (Addgene plasmid # 234001 ; http://n2t.net/addgene:234001 ; RRID:Addgene_234001)
